Addgene plasmid #69490: pJW1354
Purpose: Gly-Ser-4xGly linker-degron-TEV-3xFLAG with 40 bp nhr-25 homology arms
Depositing lab: Jordan Ward. Publication: The auxin-inducible degradation (AID) system enables versatile conditional protein depletion in C. elegans. Zhang L, Ward JD, Cheng Z, Dernburg AF. Development. 2015 Nov 9. pii: dev.129635. 10.1242/dev.129635 PubMed 26552885.
Backbone
  Vector backbone: pCR-Blunt II-TOPO
  Backbone manufacturer: Invitrogen
  Total vector size (bp): 3862
  Vector type: CRISPR ; template to generate cassettes for -mediated knock-in
Growth in bacteria
  Bacterial resistance: Kanamycin, 50 μg/mL
  Growth temperature: 37°C
  Growth strain: DH5alpha
  Copy number: Unknown
Gene/Insert
  Gene/Insert name: GSGGGG spacer-Degron-TEV protease site-3x FLAG epitope
  Species: A. thaliana (mustard weed)
  Insert size (bp): 246
  Cloning method: TOPO Cloning
  Sequencing primers: 5′ M13 fwd; 3′ M13 rev
Terms and licenses: Academic/Nonprofit Terms; Industry Terms: Not Available to Industry
How to cite: pJW1354 was a gift from Jordan Ward (Addgene plasmid # 69490 ; http://n2t.net/addgene:69490 ; RRID:Addgene_69490)
