[The description below was written by a language model from this plasmid's Addgene catalogue record and pLannotate feature annotations shown in this document.]
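Description:
pJW1354 is a small (3,862 bp) bacterial cloning plasmid built on pCR-Blunt II-TOPO that serves as a template for making repair cassettes for CRISPR-mediated knock-in in C. elegans. It is not an expression vector. It is propagated in E. coli from a high-copy ColE1/pUC-type origin and selected with kanamycin through the Tn5 NeoR/KanR gene. The backbone also carries a BleoR (Zeocin resistance) gene. The insert was introduced by TOPO cloning into the lacZα–ccdB region, which is annotated only as fragments, consistent with the backbone's design in which insertion disrupts the lethal ccdB fusion. T7 and SP6 promoters and the M13 sequencing primer sites flank the cloning site, and lac promoter/operator elements remain from the backbone.

The payload is a 246 bp tagging module. It encodes a Gly-Ser-4xGly flexible spacer, the minimal auxin-inducible degron derived from Arabidopsis thaliana IAA17, a TEV protease cleavage site and a 3xFLAG epitope. According to the record, this module is flanked by 40 bp homology arms to the C. elegans nuclear receptor gene nhr-25, and the feature table detects an nhr-25 coding fragment immediately upstream of the degron. The TEV site and the downstream arm are not separately annotated.

The cassette can be amplified or excised and supplied as a homology-directed repair template to tag endogenous nhr-25 in frame. In animals expressing the TIR1 F-box protein, adding auxin then triggers degradation of the tagged NHR-25, giving conditional protein depletion. The 3xFLAG tag allows detection or purification, and the TEV site offers a means of proteolytic cleavage at that position.
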