Features (pLannotate 1.2.2; 17 found; start..end, strand, type, name):
     25..43      +  promoter       T7 promoter: promoter for bacteriophage T7 RNA polymerase
     74..175     +  CDS            nhr-25 (fragment): NHR25_CAEEL - Experimental evidence at protein level: Swiss-Prot protein existence level 1. Orphan nuclear receptor and probable transcription activator, required during development (PubMed:10772806, PubMed:15314147). Plays a role in male tail tip morphogenesis regulating the expression of the transcription factor dmd-3 in a negative feedback loop (PubMed:21408209). Regulates vulval precursor cell (VPC) differentiation, in concert with homeobox protein lin-39 (PubMed:15314147). Involved in promoting embryogenesis, in concert with homeobox protein nob-1 (PubMed:15314147). From Caenorhabditis el
    197..329     +  CDS            mini-AID (fragment): minimal degron from the auxin-responsive IAA17 protein of Arabidopsis thaliana (Kubota et al., 2013) acts as an auxin-inducible degron (AID) in the presence of TIR1
    356..421     +  CDS            3xFLAG: three tandem FLAG® epitope tags, followed by an enterokinase cleavage site
    536..554     -  promoter       SP6 promoter: promoter for bacteriophage SP6 RNA polymerase
    596..612     -  protein_bind   lac operator: The lac repressor binds to the lac operator to inhibit transcription in E. coli. This inhibition can be relieved by adding lactose or isopropyl-β-D-thiogalactopyranoside (IPTG). lac repressor encoded by lacI
    620..650     -  promoter       lac promoter: promoter for the E. coli lac operon
    665..686     -  protein_bind   CAP binding site: CAP binding activates transcription in the presence of cAMP. E. coli catabolite activator protein
    699..791     -  CDS            lacI (fragment): lac repressor; lacI; The lac repressor binds to the lac operator to inhibit transcription in E. coli. This inhibition can be relieved by adding lactose or isopropyl-β-D-thiogalactopyranoside (IPTG).
    974..1562    -  rep_origin     ori: high-copy-number ColE1/pMB1/pBR322/pUC origin of replication
   1700..2074    -  CDS            BleoR: antibiotic-binding protein; Sh ble from Streptoalloteichus hindustanus; confers resistance to bleomycin, phleomycin, and Zeocin™
   2094..2182    -  promoter       AmpR promoter (fragment): bla
   2209..2260    +  misc_feature   bom (fragment): basis of mobility region from pBR322
   2281..3075    -  CDS            NeoR/KanR: aminoglycoside phosphotransferase from Tn5; aph(3')-II (or nptII); confers resistance to neomycin, kanamycin, and G418 (Geneticin®)
   3107..3376    -  CDS            tnpA (fragment): TN5P_ECOLX - Also known as tnp. Experimental evidence at protein level: Swiss-Prot protein existence level 1. Mediates transposition of transposon Tn5 by a 'cut and paste' mechanism. First, the monomeric transposase binds the 19 bp inverted DNA repeats flanking the transposon. Then, dimerization of the DNA- bound transposase creates a synaptic DNA complex. After nicking of the first DNA strand, excision of the transposon proceeds through a series of intermediates. The transposase then mediates the insertion of the transposon at a new site by strand transfer. The activity of the wild- type tran
   3424..3727    -  CDS            ccdB (fragment): CcdB, a bacterial toxin that poisons DNA gyrase; ccdB; Plasmids containing the ccdB gene cannot be propagated in standard E. coli strains.
   3737..22      -  CDS            lacZα (fragment) (across the origin): LacZα fragment of β-galactosidase; lacZ fragment
>Addgene plasmid #69490 | pJW1354 | depositor full sequence | sequence record 122661 | pJW1354 sequence 3862 bps
TGTAAAACGACGGCCAGTGAATTGTAATACGACTCACTATAGGGCGAATTGGGCCCTCTAGATGCATGCT
CGAGCGGCCGCCAGTGTGATGGATATCTGCAGAATTCGCCCTTTCCCAGCAATCCAACTGCCAACCCCAC
AAGCCACATATACCGCAGTACCTTATATGGCATCAGGATCCGGAGGTGGCGGGATGCCTAAAGATCCAGC
CAAACCTCCGGCCAAGGCACAAGTTGTGGGATGGCCACCGGTGAGATCATACCGGAAGAACGTGATGGTT
TCCTGCCAAAAATCAAGCGGTGGCCCGGAGGCGGCGGCGTTCGTGAAGGAGAATCTGTACTTTCAATCCG
GAAAGGACTACAAAGACCATGACGGTGATTATAAAGATCATGATATCGATTACAAGGATGACGATGACAA
GTAATGTCTCTGTCATAGGAGCTGAAAACTTCCAATAAGGGCGAATTCCAGCACACTGGCGGCCGTTACT
AGTGGATCCGAGCTCGGTACCAAGCTTGATGCATAGCTTGAGTATTCTATAGTGTCACCTAAATAGCTTG
GCGTAATCATGGTCATAGCTGTTTCCTGTGTGAAATTGTTATCCGCTCACAATTCCACACAACATACGAG
CCGGAAGCATAAAGTGTAAAGCCTGGGGTGCCTAATGAGTGAGCTAACTCACATTAATTGCGTTGCGCTC
ACTGCCCGCTTTCCAGTCGGGAAACCTGTCGTGCCAGCTGCATTAATGAATCGGCCAACGCGCGGGGAGA
GGCGGTTTGCGTATTGGGCGCTCTTCCGCTTCCTCGCTCACTGACTCGCTGCGCTCGGTCGTTCGGCTGC
GGCGAGCGGTATCAGCTCACTCAAAGGCGGTAATACGGTTATCCACAGAATCAGGGGATAACGCAGGAAA
GAACATGTGAGCAAAAGGCCAGCAAAAGCCCAGGAACCGTAAAAAGGCCGCGTTGCTGGCGTTTTTCCAT
AGGCTCCGCCCCCCTGACGAGCATCACAAAAATCGACGCTCAAGTCAGAGGTGGCGAAACCCGACAGGAC
TATAAAGATACCAGGCGTTTCCCCCTGGAAGCTCCCTCGTGCGCTCTCCTGTTCCGACCCTGCCGCTTAC
CGGATACCTGTCCGCCTTTCTCCCTTCGGGAAGCGTGGCGCTTTCTCATAGCTCACGCTGTAGGTATCTC
AGTTCGGTGTAGGTCGTTCGCTCCAAGCTGGGCTGTGTGCACGAACCCCCCGTTCAGCCCGACCGCTGCG
CCTTATCCGGTAACTATCGTCTTGAGTCCAACCCGGTAAGACACGACTTATCGCCACTGGCAGCAGCCAC
TGGTAACAGGATTAGCAGAGCGAGGTATGTAGGCGGTGCTACAGAGTTCTTGAAGTGGTGGCCTAACTAC
GGCTACACTAGAAGGACAGTATTTGGTATCTGCGCTCTGCTGAAGCCAGTTACCTTCGGAAAAAGAGTTG
GTAGCTCTTGATCCGGCAAACAAACCACCGCTGGTAGCGGTGGTTTTTTTGTTTGCAAGCAGCAGATTAC
GCGCAGAAAAAAAGGATCTCAAGAAGATCCTTTGATCTTTTCTACGGGGTCTGACGCTCAGTGGAACGAA
AACTCACGTTAAGGGATTTTGGTCATGAGATTATCAAAAAGGATCTTCACCTAGATCCTTTTAAATTAAA
AATGAAGTTTTAGCACGTGTCAGTCCTGCTCCTCGGCCACGAAGTGCACGCAGTTGCCGGCCGGGTCGCG
CAGGGCGAACTCCCGCCCCCACGGCTGCTCGCCGATCTCGGTCATGGCCGGCCCGGAGGCGTCCCGGAAG
TTCGTGGACACGACCTCCGACCACTCGGCGTACAGCTCGTCCAGGCCGCGCACCCACACCCAGGCCAGGG
TGTTGTCCGGCACCACCTGGTCCTGGACCGCGCTGATGAACAGGGTCACGTCGTCCCGGACCACACCGGC
GAAGTCGTCCTCCACGAAGTCCCGGGAGAACCCGAGCCGGTCGGTCCAGAACTCGACCGCTCCGGCGACG
TCGCGCGCGGTGAGCACCGGAACGGCACTGGTCAACTTGGCCATGGTGGCCCTCCTCACGTGCTATTATT
GAAGCATTTATCAGGGTTATTGTCTCATGAGCGGATACATATTTGAATGTATTTAGAAAAATAAACAAAT
AGGGGTTCCGCGCACATTTCCCCGAAAAGTGCCACCTGTATGCGGTGTGAAATACCGCACAGATGCGTAA
GGAGAAAATACCGCATCAGGAAATTGTAAGCGTTAATAATTCAGAAGAACTCGTCAAGAAGGCGATAGAA
GGCGATGCGCTGCGAATCGGGAGCGGCGATACCGTAAAGCACGAGGAAGCGGTCAGCCCATTCGCCGCCA
AGCTCTTCAGCAATATCACGGGTAGCCAACGCTATGTCCTGATAGCGGTCCGCCACACCCAGCCGGCCAC
AGTCGATGAATCCAGAAAAGCGGCCATTTTCCACCATGATATTCGGCAAGCAGGCATCGCCATGGGTCAC
GACGAGATCCTCGCCGTCGGGCATGCTCGCCTTGAGCCTGGCGAACAGTTCGGCTGGCGCGAGCCCCTGA
TGCTCTTCGTCCAGATCATCCTGATCGACAAGACCGGCTTCCATCCGAGTACGTGCTCGCTCGATGCGAT
GTTTCGCTTGGTGGTCGAATGGGCAGGTAGCCGGATCAAGCGTATGCAGCCGCCGCATTGCATCAGCCAT
GATGGATACTTTCTCGGCAGGAGCAAGGTGAGATGACAGGAGATCCTGCCCCGGCACTTCGCCCAATAGC
AGCCAGTCCCTTCCCGCTTCAGTGACAACGTCGAGCACAGCTGCGCAAGGAACGCCCGTCGTGGCCAGCC
ACGATAGCCGCGCTGCCTCGTCTTGCAGTTCATTCAGGGCACCGGACAGGTCGGTCTTGACAAAAAGAAC
CGGGCGCCCCTGCGCTGACAGCCGGAACACGGCGGCATCAGAGCAGCCGATTGTCTGTTGTGCCCAGTCA
TAGCCGAATAGCCTCTCCACCCAAGCGGCCGGAGAACCTGCGTGCAATCCATCTTGTTCAATCATGCGAA
ACGATCCTCATCCTGTCTCTTGATCAGAGCTTGATCCCCTGCGCCATCAGATCCTTGGCGGCGAGAAAGC
CATCCAGTTTACTTTGCAGGGCTTCCCAACCTTACCAGAGGGCGCCCCAGCTGGCAATTCCGGTTCGCTT
GCTGTCCATAAAACCGCCCAGTCTAGCTATCGCCATGTAAGCCCACTGCAAGCTACCTGCTTTCTCTTTG
CGCTTGCGTTTTCCCTTGTCCAGATAGCCCAGTAGCTGACATTCATCCGGGGTCAGCACCGTTTCTGCGG
ACTGGCTTTCTACGTGAAAAGGATCTAGGTGAAGATCCTTTTTGATAATCTCATGCCTGACATTTATATT
CCCCAGAACATCAGGTTAATGGCGTTTTTGATGTCATTTTCGCGGTGGCTGAGATCAGCCACTTCTTCCC
CGATAACGGAGACCGGCACACTGGCCATATCGGTGGTCATCATGCGCCAGCTTTCATCCCCGATATGCAC
CACCGGGTAAAGTTCACGGGAGACTTTATCTGACAGCAGACGTGCACTGGCCAGGGGGATCACCATCCGT
CGCCCCGGCGTGTCAATAATATCACTCTGTACATCCACAAACAGACGATAACGGCTCTCTCTTTTATAGG
TGTAAACCTTAAACTGCCGTACGTATAGGCTGCGCAACTGTTGGGAAGGGCGATCGGTGCGGGCCTCTTC
GCTATTACGCCAGCTGGCGAAAGGGGGATGTGCTGCAAGGCGATTAAGTTGGGTAACGCCAGGGTTTTCC
CAGTCACGACGT
