>Addgene plasmid #69490 | pJW1354 | addgene partial sequence | sequence record 125219 | M13-F20 5'-TGTAAAACGACGGCCAGT-3'
GATGCATGCTCGAGCGGCCGCCAGTGTGATGGATATCTGCAGAATTCGCCCTTTCCCAGCAATCCAACTG
CCAACCCCACAAGCCACATATACCGCAGTACCTTATATGGCATCAGGATCCGGAGGTGGCGGGATGCCTA
AAGATCCAGCCAAACCTCCGGCCAAGGCACAAGTTGTGGGATGGCCACCGGTGAGATCATACCGGAAGAA
CGTGATGGTTTCCTGCCAAAAATCAAGCGGTGGCCCGGAGGCGGCGGCGTTCGTGAAGGAGAATCTGTAC
TTTCAATCCGGAAAGGACTACAAAGACCATGACGGTGATTATAAAGATCATGATATCGATTACAAGGATG
ACGATGACAAGTAATGTCTCTGTCATAGGAGCTGAAAACTTCCAATAAGGGCGAATTCCAGCACACTGGC
GGCCGTTACTAGTGGATCCGAGCTCGGTACCAAGCTTGATGCATAGCTTGAGTATTCTATAGTGTCACCT
AAATAGCTTGGCGTAATCATGGTCATAGCTGTTTCCTGTGTGAAATTGTTATCCGCTCACAATTCCACAC
AACATACGAGCCGGAAGCATAAAGTGTAAAGCCTGGGGTGCCTAATGAGTGAGCTAACTCACATTAATTG
CGTTGCGCTCACTGCCCGCTTTCCAGTCGGGAAACCTGTCGTGCCAGCTGCATTAATGAATCGGCCAACG
CGCGGGGAGAGGCGGTTTGCGTATTGGGCGCTCTTCCGCTTCCTCGCTCACTGACTCGCTGCGCTCGGTC
GTTCGGCTGCGGCGAGCGGTATCAGCTCACTCAAAGGCGGTAATACGGTTATCCACAGAATCAG
