>Addgene plasmid #69490 | pJW1354 | addgene partial sequence | sequence record 125220 | M13-Rev 5'-CAGGAAACAGCTATGACC-3'
TACTCAAGCTATGCATCAAGCTTGGTACCGAGCTCGGATCCACTAGTAACGGCCGCCAGTGTGCTGGAAT
TCGCCCTTATTGGAAGTTTTCAGCTCCTATGACAGAGACATTACTTGTCATCGTCATCCTTGTAATCGAT
ATCATGATCTTTATAATCACCGTCATGGTCTTTGTAGTCCTTTCCGGATTGAAAGTACAGATTCTCCTTC
ACGAACGCCGCCGCCTCCGGGCCACCGCTTGATTTTTGGCAGGAAACCATCACGTTCTTCCGGTATGATC
TCACCGGTGGCCATCCCACAACTTGTGCCTTGGCCGGAGGTTTGGCTGGATCTTTAGGCATCCCGCCACC
TCCGGATCCTGATGCCATATAAGGTACTGCGGTATATGTGGCTTGTGGGGTTGGCAGTTGGATTGCTGGG
AAAGGGCGAATTCTGCAGATATCCATCACACTGGCGGCCGCTCGAGCATGCATCTAGAGGGCCCAATTCG
CCCTATAGTGAGTCGTATTACAATTCACTGGCCGTCGTTTTACAACGTCGTGACTGGGAAAACCCTGGCG
TTACCCAACTTAATCGCCTTGCAGCACATCCCCCTTTCGCCAGCTGGCGTAATAGCGAAGAGGCCCGCAC
CGATCGCCCTTCCCAACAGTTGCGCAGCCTATACGTACGGCAGTTTAAGGTTTACACCTATAAAAGAGAG
AGCCGTTATCGTCTGTTTGTGGATGTACAGAGTGATATTATTGACAC
